>Addgene plasmid #16168 | pENTR-GFI1 | addgene partial sequence | sequence record 22469 | 16168 with M13pUC-fwd
NGGGCCCAATAATGATTTTATTTTGACTGATAGTGACCTGTTCGTTGCAACAAATTGATGAGCAATGCTT
TTTTATAATGCCAACTTTGTACAAAAAAGTTGGCATGCTGCGCTCATTTCTCGTCAAAAGCAAGAAGGCT
CACAGCTACCACCAGCCGCGCTCCCCAGGACCAGACTATTCCCTCCGTTTAGAGAATGTACCGGCGCCTA
GCCGAGCAGACAGCACTTCAAATGCAGGCGGGGCGAAGGCGGAGCCCCGGGACCGTTTGTCCCCCGAATC
GCAGCTGACCGAAGCCCCAGACAGAGCCTCCGCATCCCCAGACAGCTGCGAAGGCAGCGTCTGCGAACGG
AGCTCGGAGTTTGAGGACTTCTGGAGGCCCCCGTCACCCTCCGCGTCTCCAGCCTCGGAGAAGTCAATGT
GCCCATCGCTGGACGAAGCCCAGCCCTTCCCCCTGCCTTTCAAACCGTACTCATGGAGCGGCCTGGCGGG
TTCTGACCTGCGGCACCTGGTGCAGAGCTACCGACCGTGTGGGGCCCTGGAGCGTGGCGCTGGCCTGGGC
CTCTTCTGTGAACCCGCCCCGGAGCCTGGCCACCCGGCCGCGCTGTACGGCCCGAAGCGGGCTGCCGGCG
GCGCGGGGGCCGGGGCGCCAGGGAGCTGCAGCGCAGGGGCCGGTGCCACCGCTGGCCCTGGCCTAGGGCT
CTA
