>Addgene plasmid #16168 | pENTR-GFI1 | addgene partial sequence | sequence record 22470 | 16168 with M3pUC-fwd
CTCGGGCCCAATAATGATTTTATTTTGACTGATAGTGACCTGTTCGTTGCAACAAATTGATGAGCAATGC
TTTTTTATAATGCCAACTTTGTACAAAAAAGTTGGCATGCTGCGCTCATTTCTCGTCAAAAGCAAGAAGG
CTCACAGCTACCACCAGCCGCGCTCCCCAGGACCAGACTATTCCCTCCGTTTAGAGAATGTACCGGCGCC
TAGCCGAGCAGACAGCACTTCAAATGCAGGCGGGGCGAAGGCGGAGCCCCGGGACCGTTTGTCCCCCGAA
TCGCAGCTGACCGAAGCCCCAGACAGAGCCTCCGCATCCCCAGACAGCTGCGAAGGCAGCGTCTGCGAAC
GGAGCTCGGAGTTTGAGGACTTCTGGAGGCCCCCGTCACCCTCCGCGTCTCCAGCCTCGGAGAAGTCAAT
GTGCCCATCGCTGGACGAAGCCCAGCCCTTCCCCCTGCCTTTCAAACCGTACTCATGGAGCGGCCTGGCG
GGTTCTGACCTGCGGCACCTGGTGCAGAGCTACCGACCGTGTGGGGCCCTGGAGCGTGGCGCTGGCCTGG
GCCTCTTCTGTGAACCCGCCCCGGAGCCTGGCCACCCGGCCGCGCTGTACGGCCCGAAGCGGGCTGCCGG
CGGCGCGGGGGCCGGGGCGCCAGGGAGCTGCAGCGC
