[The description below was written by a language model from this plasmid's Addgene catalogue record.]
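Description:
pENTR-GFI1 is a Gateway Entry clone carrying the full-length human cDNA for growth factor independent 1 (GFI1, also known as ZNF163), a 1266 bp insert in the pDONR223 donor backbone (about 5 kb without insert). The open reading frame was PCR-amplified with primers bearing attB tails and recombined into pDONR223 in a BP reaction. This consumes the vector's attP1 and attP2 sites, so the insert should now be flanked by attL sites, as is standard for Entry clones, although no feature table is provided to confirm this. The plasmid is maintained at high copy in standard E. coli strains under spectinomycin selection, and the insert can be checked by sequencing from the flanking M13 forward and reverse primer sites.

Although the catalogue lists the vector type as mammalian expression, the record names no promoter driving the insert, and an Entry clone of this kind normally serves as a shuttle rather than an expression vector. Its purpose is to transfer the GFI1 ORF by LR recombination into Destination vectors that supply the promoter, tags and host-specific elements. The reverse primer omitted the stop codon, so the ORF is open at its 3′ end and suited to C-terminal fusions, as well as N-terminal ones. A Destination vector must therefore supply a downstream stop. The depositor notes a proline-to-leucine substitution at the second amino acid, which they do not believe affects protein function. The clone was produced as part of a collection of human ORFs used to map a protein–protein interaction network for inherited ataxias and Purkinje cell degeneration disorders.
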