Addgene plasmid #16168: pENTR-GFI1
Depositing lab: Huda Zoghbi. Depositing organization: Baylor College of Medicine. Publication: A protein-protein interaction network for human inherited ataxias and disorders of Purkinje cell degeneration. Lim J, Hao T, Shaw C, Patel AJ, Szabo G, Rual JF, Fisk CJ, Li N, Smolyar A, Hill DE, Barabasi AL, Vidal M, Zoghbi HY. Cell. 2006 May 19. 125(4):801-14. 10.1016/j.cell.2006.03.032 PubMed 16713569.
Backbone
  Vector backbone: pDONR223
  Backbone size w/o insert (bp): 5005
  Vector type: Mammalian Expression
Growth in bacteria
  Bacterial resistance: Spectinomycin, 50 μg/mL
  Growth temperature: 37°C
  Growth strain: DH5alpha
  Copy number: High Copy
Gene/Insert
  Gene/Insert name: Growth factor independent 1 (alt name: GFI1)
  Species: H. sapiens (human)
  Insert size (bp): 1266
  Entrez Gene: GFI1 (a.k.a. GFI-1, GFI1A, SCN2, ZNF163)
  Cloning method: Gateway Cloning; 5′ cloning site attP1 (destroyed during cloning); 3′ cloning site attP2 (destroyed during cloning)
  Sequencing primers: 5′ M13F; 3′ M13R
Terms and licenses: Academic/Nonprofit Terms; Industry Terms: Not Available to Industry
Depositor comments: Full-length human cDNAs were amplified using PCR primers and cloned into the pDONR223 "Donor" vector using the Gateway system as described (Rual et al., 2004), resulting in "Entry" clones. Reverse primers do not include stop codons. Forward primer: 5'-GGGGACAACTTTGTACAAAAAAGTTGGC ATGCCGCGCTCATTTCTCGT-3'. Reverse primer: 5'-GGGGACAACTTTGTACAAGAAAGTTGG TTTGAGCCCATGCTGCGTCT-3'. There is a P->L mutation in the second amino acid. The depositing lab is aware of this and do not believe it affects the function of the protein.
How to cite: pENTR-GFI1 was a gift from Huda Zoghbi (Addgene plasmid # 16168 ; http://n2t.net/addgene:16168 ; RRID:Addgene_16168)
